>Addgene plasmid #159402 | DT041A | addgene full sequence | sequence record 324292 | Addgene NGS Result
TGTTAGAAACATCAGAAGGCTGTAGACAAATACTGGGACAGCTACAACCATCCCTTCAGACAGGATCAGA
AGAACTTAGATCATTATATAATACAGTAGCAACCCTCTATTGTGTGCATCAAAGGATAGAGATAAAAGAC
ACCAAGGAAGCTTTAGACAAGATAGAGGAAGAGCAAAACAAAAGTAAGACCACCGCACAGCAAGCGGCCG
CTGATCTTCAGACCTGGAGGAGGAGATATGAGGGACAATTGGAGAAGTGAATTATATAAATATAAAGTAG
TAAAAATTGAACCATTAGGAGTAGCACCCACCAAGGCAAAGAGAAGAGTGGTGCAGAGAGAAAAAAGAGC
AGTGGGAATAGGAGCTTTGTTCCTTGGGTTCTTGGGAGCAGCAGGAAGCACTATGGGCGCAGCGTCAATG
ACGCTGACGGTACAGGCCAGACAATTATTGTCTGGTATAGTGCAGCAGCAGAACAATTTGCTGAGGGCTA
TTGAGGCGCAACAGCATCTGTTGCAACTCACAGTCTGGGGCATCAAGCAGCTCCAGGCAAGAATCCTGGC
TGTGGAAAGATACCTAAAGGATCAACAGCTCCTGGGGATTTGGGGTTGCTCTGGAAAACTCATTTGCACC
ACTGCTGTGCCTTGGAATGCTAGTTGGAGTAATAAATCTCTGGAACAGATTTGGAATCACACGACCTGGA
TGGAGTGGGACAGAGAAATTAACAATTACACAAGCTTAATACACTCCTTAATTGAAGAATCGCAAAACCA
GCAAGAAAAGAATGAACAAGAATTATTGGAATTAGATAAATGGGCAAGTTTGTGGAATTGGTTTAACATA
ACAAATTGGCTGTGGTATATAAAATTATTCATAATGATAGTAGGAGGCTTGGTAGGTTTAAGAATAGTTT
TTGCTGTACTTTCTATAGTGAATAGAGTTAGGCAGGGATATTCACCATTATCGTTTCAGACCCACCTCCC
AACCCCGAGGGGACCCGACAGGCCCGAAGGAATAGAAGAAGAAGGTGGAGAGAGAGACAGAGACAGATCC
ATTCGATTAGTGAACGGATCTCGACGGTATCGGTTAACTTTTAAAAGAAAAGGGGGGATTGGGGGGTACA
GTGCAGGGGAAAGAATAGTAGACATAATAGCAACAGACATACAAACTAAAGAATTACAAAAACAAATTAC
AAAATTCAAAATTTTATCGATAAGCTTGGGAGTTCCGCGTTACATAACTTACGGTAAATGGCCCGCCTGG
CTGACCGCCCAACGACCCCCGCCCATTGACGTCAATAATGACGTATGTTCCCATAGTAACGCCAATAGGG
ACTTTCCATTGACGTCAATGGGTGGAGTATTTACGGTAAACTGCCCACTTGGCAGTACATCAAGTGTATC
ATATGCCAAGTACGCCCCCTATTGACGTCAATGACGGTAAATGGCCCGCCTGGCATTATGCCCAGTACAT
GACCTTATGGGACTTTCCTACTTGGCAGTACATCTACGTATTAGTCATCGCTATTACCATGGTGATGCGG
TTTTGGCAGTACATCAATGGGCGTGGATAGCGGTTTGACTCACGGGGATTTCCAAGTCTCCACCCCATTG
ACGTCAATGGGAGTTTGTTTTGGCACCAAAATCAACGGGACTTTCCAAAATGTCGTAACAACTCCGCCCC
ATTGACGCAAATGGGCGGTAGGCGTGTACGGTGGGAGGTCTATATAAGCAGAGCTCGTTTAGTGAACCGT
CAGATCGCCTGGAGACGCCATCCACGCTGTTTTGACCTCCATAGAAGACACCGACTCTAGAGGATCCACC
GGTCGCCACCATGTCGCCCTGGCTGAAGTGGCATGGACCCGCCATGGCGCGGCTCTGGGGCTTATGCCTG
CTGGTCTTGGGCTTCTGGAGGGCCTCTCTCGCCTGCCCGACGTCCTGCAAATGCAGTTCCGCTAGGATTT
GGTGTACTGAGCCTTCTCCAGGCATCGTGGCATTCCCGAGGTTGGAACCTAACAGCGTTGACCCGGAGAA
CATCACGGAAATTCTCATTGCAAACCAGAAAAGGCTGGAAATCATCAATGAAGATGACGTTGAAGCTTAC
GTGGGGCTGAGAAACCTTACAATTGTGGATTCCGGCTTAAAGTTTGTGGCTTACAAAGCGTTTCTGAAAA
ACAGCAACCTGCGGCACATAAATTTCACACGAAACAAGCTGACGAGTTTGTCCAGGAGACATTTCCGCCA
CCTTGACTTGTCTGACCTGATCCTGACGGGTAATCCGTTCACGTGCTCCTGCGACATCATGTGGCTCAAG
ACTCTCCAGGAGACTAAATCCAGCCCCGACACTCAGGATTTGTACTGCCTCAATGAGAGCAGCAAGAACA
TGCCCCTGGCGAACCTGCAGATACCCAATTGTGGTCTGCCATCTGCACGTCTGGCTGCTCCTAACCTCAC
CGTGGAGGAAGGAAAGTCTGTGACCCTTTCCTGCAGTGTGGGGGGTGACCCACTCCCCACCTTGTACTGG
GACGTTGGGAATTTGGTTTCCAAGCACATGAATGAAACAAGCCACACACAGGGCTCCTTAAGGATAACGA
ACATTTCATCTGATGACAGTGGAAAGCAAATCTCTTGTGTGGCAGAAAACCTTGTAGGAGAAGATCAAGA
TTCTGTGAACCTCACTGTGCATTTTGCGCCAACTATCACGTTTCTCGAGTCTCCAACCTCAGATCACCAC
TGGTGCATTCCATTCACTGTGAGAGGCAACCCCAAGCCTGCGCTTCAGTGGTTCTACAATGGGGCCATAC
TGAATGAGTCCAAGTACATCTGTACTAAGATCCACGTCACCAATCACACGGAGTACCATGGCTGCCTCCA
GCTGGATAACCCCACTCATATGAATAACGGAGACTACACCCTGATGGCCAAGAACGAGTATGGGAAGGAT
GAGAGACAGATCTCCGCTCACTTCATGGGCCGGCCTGGAGTCGACTACGAGACAAACCCAAATTACCCTG
AAGTCCTCTATGAAGACTGGACCACGCCAACTGACATTGGGGATACTACGAACAAAAGTAATGAAATCCC
CTCCACGGATGTTGCTGACCAAAGCAATCGGGAGCATCTCTCGGTCTATGCCGTGGTGGTGATTGCATCT
GTGGTGGGATTCTGCCTGCTGGTGATGTTGCTCCTGCTCAAGTTGGCGAGACATTCCAAGTTTGGCATGA
AAGGCCCAGCTTCGGTCATCAGCAACGACGATGACTCTGCCAGCCCCCTCCACCACATCTCCAATGGGAG
TAACACTCCATCTTCTTCGGAGGGCGGTCCCGACGCTGTCATTATTGGAATGACCAAGATTCCTGTTATT
GAAAACCCCCAGTACTTTGGCATCACCAACAGTCAGCTCAAGCCAGACACATTTGTTCAGCATATCAAGA
GACACAACATCGTTCTGAAGAGGGAACTTGGGGAAGGAGCCTTCGGGAAAGTTTTCCTTGCCGAGTGCTA
CAACCTCTGCCCAGAGCAGGATAAGATCCTGGTGGCTGTGAAGACGCTGAAGGACGCCAGCGACAATGCA
CGCAAGGACTTTCATCGGGAAGCTGAGCTGCTGACCAACCTCCAGCACGAGCACATTGTCAAGTTCTACG
GTGTCTGTGTGGAGGGCGACCCACTCATCATGGTCTTTGAGTACATGAAGCACGGGGACCTCAACAAGTT
CCTTAGGGCACACGGGCCCGACGCAGTGCTGATGGCAGAGGGTAACCCGCCCACAGAGCTGACGCAGTCG
CAGATGCTGCACATCGCTCAGCAAATCGCAGCAGGTATGGTCTACCTGGCGTCCCAACACTTTGTGCACC
GTGACCTGGCCACCCGGAACTGCCTGGTGGGAGAGAACCTGCTGGTGAAAATTGGGGACTTTGGGATGTC
CCGAGATGTGTACAGCACCGACTACTATCGGGTCGGTGGCCACACAATGTTGCCCATCCGATGGATGCCT
CCAGAGAGCATCATGTACAGGAAATTCACCACCGAGAGCGACGTCTGGAGCCTGGGCGTTGTGTTGTGGG
AGATCTTCACCTACGGCAAGCAGCCCTGGTATCAGCTATCGAACAATGAGGTGATAGAGTGCATCACCCA
GGGAAGAGTCCTTCAGCGGCCTCGAACGTGTCCCCAGGAGGTGTATGAGCTCATGCTTGGATGCTGGCAG
CGGGAACCACACACCCGGAAGAACATCAAGAGCATCCACACCCTCCTTCAGAACTTGGCCAAGGCATCTC
CCGTCTACCTGGATATCCTAGGCTAGTAGTAAAGCGGCCGCGTCGACAATCAACCTCTGGATTACAAAAT
TTGTGAAAGATTGACTGGTATTCTTAACTATGTTGCTCCTTTTACGCTATGTGGATACGCTGCTTTAATG
CCTTTGTATCATGCTATTGCTTCCCGTATGGCTTTCATTTTCTCCTCCTTGTATAAATCCTGGTTGCTGT
CTCTTTATGAGGAGTTGTGGCCCGTTGTCAGGCAACGTGGCGTGGTGTGCACTGTGTTTGCTGACGCAAC
CCCCACTGGTTGGGGCATTGCCACCACCTGTCAGCTCCTTTCCGGGACTTTCGCTTTCCCCCTCCCTATT
GCCACGGCGGAACTCATCGCCGCCTGCCTTGCCCGCTGCTGGACAGGGGCTCGGCTGTTGGGCACTGACA
ATTCCGTGGTGTTGTCGGGGAAGCTGACGTCCTTTCCATGGCTGCTCGCCTGTGTTGCCACCTGGATTCT
GCGCGGGACGTCCTTCTGCTACGTCCCTTCGGCCCTCAATCCAGCGGACCTTCCTTCCCGCGGCCTGCTG
CCGGCTCTGCGGCCTCTTCCGCGTCTTCGCCTTCGCCCTCAGACGAGTCGGATCTCCCTTTGGGCCGCCT
CCCCGCCTGGAATTCTACCGGGTAGGGGAGGCGCTTTTCCCAAGGCAGTCTGGAGCATGCGCTTTAGCAG
CCCCGCTGGGCACTTGGCGCTACACAAGTGGCCTCTGGCCTCGCACACATTCCACATCCACCGGTAGGCG
CCAACCGGCTCCGTTCTTTGGTGGCCCCTTCGCGCCACCTTCTACTCCTCCCCTAGTCAGGAAGTTCCCC
CCCGCCCCGCAGCTCGCGTCGTGCAGGACGTGACAAATGGAAGTAGCACGTCTCACTAGTCTCGTGCAGA
TGGACAGCACCGCTGAGCAATGGAAGCGGGTAGGCCTTTGGGGCAGCGGCCAATAGCAGCTTTGCTCCTT
CGCTTTCTGGGCTCAGAGGCTGGGAAGGGGTGGGTCCGGGGGCGGGCTCAGGGGCGGGCTCAGGGGCGGG
GCGGGCGCCCGAAGGTCCTCCGGAGGCCCGGCATTCTGCACGCTTCAAAAGCGCACGTCTGCCGCGCTGT
TCTCCTCTTCCTCATCTCCGGGCCTTTCGACCTGCAGCCCAAGCTTACCATGACCGAGTACAAGCCCACG
GTGCGCCTCGCCACCCGCGACGACGTCCCCAGGGCCGTACGCACCCTCGCCGCCGCGTTCGCCGACTACC
CCGCCACGCGCCACACCGTCGATCCGGACCGCCACATCGAGCGGGTCACCGAGCTGCAAGAACTCTTCCT
CACGCGCGTCGGGCTCGACATCGGCAAGGTGTGGGTCGCGGACGACGGCGCCGCGGTGGCGGTCTGGACC
ACGCCGGAGAGCGTCGAAGCGGGGGCGGTGTTCGCCGAGATCGGCCCGCGCATGGCCGAGTTGAGCGGTT
CCCGGCTGGCCGCGCAGCAACAGATGGAAGGCCTCCTGGCGCCGCACCGGCCCAAGGAGCCCGCGTGGTT
CCTGGCCACCGTCGGCGTCTCGCCCGACCACCAGGGCAAGGGTCTGGGCAGCGCCGTCGTGCTCCCCGGA
GTGGAGGCGGCCGAGCGCGCCGGGGTGCCCGCCTTCCTGGAGACCTCCGCGCCCCGCAACCTCCCCTTCT
ACGAGCGGCTCGGCTTCACCGTCACCGCCGACGTCGAGGTGCCCGAAGGACCGCGCACCTGGTGCATGAC
CCGCAAGCCCGGTGCCTGACGCCCGCCCCACGACCCGCAGCGCCCGACCGAAAGGAGCGCACGACCCCAT
GCATCTCGAGGGCCCGGTACCTTTAAGACCAATGACTTACAAGGCAGCTGTAGATCTTAGCCACTTTTTA
AAAGAAAAGGGGGGACTGGAAGGGCTAGCTCACTCCCAACGAAGACAAGATCTGCTTTTTGCTTGTACTG
GGTCTCTCTGGTTAGACCAGATCTGAGCCTGGGAGCTCTCTGGCTAACTAGGGAACCCACTGCTTAAGCC
TCAATAAAGCTTGCCTTGAGTGCTTCAAGTAGTGTGTGCCCGTCTGTTGTGTGACTCTGGTAACTAGAGA
TCCCTCAGACCCTTTTAGTCAGTGTGGAAAATCTCTAGCAGTAGTAGTTCATGTCATCTTATTATTCAGT
ATTTATAACTTGCAAAGAAATGAATATCAGAGAGTGAGAGGAACTTGTTTATTGCAGCTTATAATGGTTA
CAAATAAAGCAATAGCATCACAAATTTCACAAATAAAGCATTTTTTTCACTGCATTCTAGTTGTGGTTTG
TCCAAACTCATCAATGTATCTTATCATGTCTGGCTCTAGCTATCCCGCCCCTAACTCCGCCCATCCCGCC
CCTAACTCCGCCCAGTTCCGCCCATTCTCCGCCCCATGGCTGACTAATTTTTTTTATTTATGCAGAGGCC
GAGGCCGCCTCGGCCTCTGAGCTATTCCAGAAGTAGTGAGGAGGCTTTTTTGGAGGCCTAGGGACGTACC
CAATTCGCCCTATAGTGAGTCGTATTACGCGCGCTCACTGGCCGTCGTTTTACAACGTCGTGACTGGGAA
AACCCTGGCGTTACCCAACTTAATCGCCTTGCAGCACATCCCCCTTTCGCCAGCTGGCGTAATAGCGAAG
AGGCCCGCACCGATCGCCCTTCCCAACAGTTGCGCAGCCTGAATGGCGAATGGG
[124 nt withheld, positions 6985-7108]
C
[91 nt withheld, positions 7110-7200]
A
[49 nt withheld, positions 7202-7250]
CCTTTGACGTTGGAGTCCACGTTCTTT
[37 nt withheld, positions 7278-7314]
ACCCTATCTCGGTCTATTCTTTTGATTTATAAGGGATTTTGCCGATTTCGGCCTATTGGTTAAAAAATGA
GCTGATTTAACAAAAATTTAACGCGAATTTTAACAAAATATTAACGCTTACAATTTAGGTGGCACTTTTC
GGGGAAATGTGCGCGGAACCCCTATTTGTTTATTTTTCTAAATACATTCAAATATGTATCCGCTCATGAG
ACAATAACCCTGATAAATGCTTCAATAATATTGAAAAAGGAAGAGTATGAGTATTCAACATTTCCGTGTC
GCCCTTATTCCCTTTTTTGCGGCATTTTGCCTTCCTGTTTTTGCTCACCCAGAAACGCTGGTGAAAGTAA
AAGATGCTGAAGATCAGTTGGGTGCACGAGTGGGTTACATCGAACTGGATCTCAACAGCGGTAAGATCCT
TGAGAGTTTTCGCCCCGAAGAACGTTTTCCAATGATGAGCACTTTTAAAGTTCTGCTATGTGGCGCGGTA
TTATCCCGTATTGACGCCGGGCAAGAGCAACTCGGTCGCCGCATACACTATTCTCAGAATGACTTGGTTG
AGTACTCACCAGTCACAGAAAAGCATCTTACGGATGGCATGACAGTAAGAGAATTATGCAGTGCTGCCAT
AACCATGAGTGATAACACTGCGGCCAACTTACTTCTGACAACGATCGGAGGACCGAAGGAGCTAACCGCT
TTTTTGCACAACATGGGGGATCATGTAACTCGCCTTGATCGTTGGGAACCGGAGCTGAATGAAGCCATAC
CAAACGACGAGCGTGACACCACGATGCCTGTAGCAATGGCAACAACGTTGCGCAAACTATTAACTGGCGA
ACTACTTACTCTAGCTTCCCGGCAACAATTAATAGACTGGATGGAGGCGGATAAAGTTGCAGGACCACTT
CTGCGCTCGGCCCTTCCGGCTGGCTGGTTTATTGCTGATAAATCTGGAGCCGGTGAGCGTGGGTCTCGCG
GTATCATTGCAGCACTGGGGCCAGATGGTAAGCCCTCCCGTATCGTAGTTATCTACACGACGGGGAGTCA
GGCAACTATGGATGAACGAAATAGACAGATCGCTGAGATAGGTGCCTCACTGATTAAGCATTGGTAACTG
TCAGACCAAGTTTACTCATATATACTTTAGATTGATTTAAAACTTCATTTTTAATTTAAAAGGATCTAGG
TGAAGATCCTTTTTGATAATCTCATGACCAAAATCCCTTAACGTGAGTTTTCGTTCCACTGAGCGTCAGA
CCCCGTAGAAAAGATCAAAGGATCTTCTTGAGATCCTTTTTTTCTGCGCGTAATCTGCTGCTTGCAAACA
AAAAAACCACCGCTACCAGCGGTGGTTTGTTTGCCGGATCAAGAGCTACCAACTCTTTTTCCGAAGGTAA
CTGGCTTCAGCAGAGCGCAGATACCAAATACTGTTCTTCTAGTGTAGCCGTAGTTAGGCCACCACTTCAA
GAACTCTGTAGCACCGCCTACATACCTCGCTCTGCTAATCCTGTTACCAGTGGCTGCTGCCAGTGGCGAT
AAGTCGTGTCTTACCGGGTTGGACTCAAGACGATAGTTACCGGATAAGGCGCAGCGGTCGGGCTGAACGG
GGGGTTCGTGCACACAGCCCAGCTTGGAGCGAACGACCTACACCGAACTGAGATACCTACAGCGTGAGCT
ATGAGAAAGCGCCACGCTTCCCGAAGGGAGAAAGGCGGACAGGTATCCGGTAAGCGGCAGGGTCGGAACA
GGAGAGCGCACGAGGGAGCTTCCAGGGGGAAACGCCTGGTATCTTTATAGTCCTGTCGGGTTTCGCCACC
TCTGACTTGAGCGTCGATTTTTGTGATGCTCGTCAGGGGGGCGGAGCCTATGGAAAAACGCCAGCAACGC
GGCCTTTTTACGGTTCCTGGCCTTTTGCTGGCCTTTTGCTCACATGTTCTTTCCTGCGTTATCCCCTGAT
TCTGTGGATAACCGTATTACCGCCTTTGAGTGAGCTGATACCGCTCGCCGCAGCCGAACGACCGAGCGCA
GCGAGTCAGTGAGCGAGGAAGCGGAAGAGCGCCCAATACGCAAACCGCCTCTCCCCGCGCGTTGGCCGAT
TCATTAATGCAGCTGGCACGACAGGTTTCCCGACTGGAAAGCGGGCAGTGAGCGCAACGCAATTAATGTG
AGTTAGCTCACTCATTAGGCACCCCAGGCTTTACACTTTATGCTTCCGGCTCGTATGTTGTGTGGAATTG
TGAGCGGATAACAATTTCACACAGGAAACAGCTATGACCATGATTACGCCAAGCGCGCAATTAACCCTCA
CTAAAGGGAACAAAAGCTGGAGCTGCAAGCTTAATGTAGTCTTATGCAATACTCTTGTAGTCTTGCAACA
TGGTAACGATGAGTTAGCAACATGCCTTACAAGGAGAGAAAAAGCACCGTGCATGCCGATTGGTGGAAGT
AAGGTGGTACGATCGTGCCTTATTAGGAAGGCAACAGACGGGTCTGACATGGATTGGACGAACCACTGAA
TTGCCGCATTGCAGAGATATTGTATTTAAGTGCCTAGCTCGATACATAAACGGGTCTCTCTGGTTAGACC
AGATCTGAGCCTGGGAGCTCTCTGGCTAACTAGGGAACCCACTGCTTAAGCCTCAATAAAGCTTGCCTTG
AGTGCTTCAAGTAGTGTGTGCCCGTCTGTTGTGTGACTCTGGTAACTAGAGATCCCTCAGACCCTTTTAG
TCAGTGTGGAAAATCTCTAGCAGTGGCGCCCGAACAGGGACTTGAAAGCGAAAGGGAAACCAGAGGAGCT
CTCTCGACGCAGGACTCGGCTTGCTGAAGCGCGCACGGCAAGAGGCGAGGGGCGGCGACTGGTGAGTACG
CCAAAAATTTTGACTAGCGGAGGCTAGAAGGAGAGAGATGGGTGCGAGAGCGTCAGTATTAAGCGGGGGA
GAATTAGATCGCGATGGGAAAAAATTCGGTTAAGGCCAGGGGGAAAGAAAAAATATAAATTAAAACATAT
AGTATGGGCAAGCAGGGAGCTAGAACGATTCGCAGTTAATCCTGGCC
Features (pLannotate 1.2.2; 28 found; start..end, strand, type, name):
    360..593     +  misc_feature   RRE: The Rev response element (RRE) of HIV-1 allows for Rev-dependent mRNA export from the nucleus to the cytoplasm.
    970..1070    +  CDS            Rev (fragment): human immunodeficiency virus 1 (HIV-1) Rev protein; rev; enhances nuclear export of unspliced and incompletely spliced viral mRNAs
   1089..1205    +  misc_feature   cPPT/CTS: central polypurine tract and central termination sequence of HIV-1
   1228..1531    +  enhancer       CMV enhancer: human cytomegalovirus immediate early enhancer
   1532..1735    +  promoter       CMV promoter: human cytomegalovirus (CMV) immediate early promoter
   1831..4293    +  CDS            Ntrk2: NTRK2_MOUSE - Also known as Trkb From Mus musculus (Mouse).
   4318..4906    +  misc_feature   WPRE: woodchuck hepatitis virus posttranscriptional regulatory element
   4920..5419    +  promoter       PGK promoter: mouse phosphoglycerate kinase 1 promoter
   5440..6039    +  CDS            PuroR: puromycin N-acetyltransferase; pac from Streptomyces alboniger; confers resistance to puromycin
   6107..6244    +  CDS            nef (fragment): NEF_HV1LA - Experimental evidence at protein level: Swiss-Prot protein existence level 1. Extracellular Nef protein targets CD4(+) T-lymphocytes for apoptosis by interacting with CXCR4 surface receptors. From Human immunodeficiency virus type 1 group M subtype B (isolate Lai) (HIV-1).
   6230..6410    +  LTR            5' LTR (truncated): truncated 5' long terminal repeat (LTR) from HIV-1
   6482..6603    +  polyA_signal   SV40 poly(A) signal: SV40 polyadenylation signal
   6643..6778    +  rep_origin     SV40 ori: SV40 origin of replication
   6799..6817    -  promoter       T7 promoter: promoter for bacteriophage T7 RNA polymerase
   6825..6980    +  CDS            lacZα (fragment): LacZα fragment of β-galactosidase; lacZ fragment
   6985..7413    +  rep_origin     f1 ori (sequence partly withheld): f1 bacteriophage origin of replication; arrow indicates direction of (+) strand synthesis
   7466..7570    +  promoter       AmpR promoter: bla
   7571..8431    +  CDS            AmpR: β-lactamase; bla; confers resistance to ampicillin, carbenicillin, and related antibiotics
   8602..9190    +  rep_origin     ori: high-copy-number ColE1/pMB1/pBR322/pUC origin of replication
   9373..9465    +  CDS            lacI (fragment): lac repressor; lacI; The lac repressor binds to the lac operator to inhibit transcription in E. coli. This inhibition can be relieved by adding lactose or isopropyl-β-D-thiogalactopyranoside (IPTG).
   9478..9499    +  protein_bind   CAP binding site: CAP binding activates transcription in the presence of cAMP. E. coli catabolite activator protein
   9514..9544    +  promoter       lac promoter: promoter for the E. coli lac operon
   9552..9568    +  protein_bind   lac operator: The lac repressor binds to the lac operator to inhibit transcription in E. coli. This inhibition can be relieved by adding lactose or isopropyl-β-D-thiogalactopyranoside (IPTG). lac repressor encoded by lacI
   9613..9631    +  promoter       T3 promoter: promoter for bacteriophage T3 RNA polymerase
   9659..9885    +  promoter       RSV promoter: Rous sarcoma virus enhancer/promoter
   9886..10066   +  LTR            5' LTR (truncated): truncated 5' long terminal repeat (LTR) from HIV-1
  10113..10238   +  misc_feature   HIV-1 Ψ: packaging signal of human immunodeficiency virus type 1
  10222..214     +  CDS            HIV-1 gag (fragment) (across the origin): gag protein from human immunodeficiency virus 1; gag
