[The description below was written by a language model from this plasmid's Addgene catalogue record and pLannotate feature annotations shown in this document.]
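Description:
DT041A is a lentiviral transfer plasmid on a pLenti backbone, built for constitutive expression of mouse TrkB (Ntrk2), the receptor tyrosine kinase for BDNF, in mammalian cells. The sequenced record is about 10.4 kb. In bacteria it is maintained through a ColE1/pUC-type origin and selected with ampicillin via the β-lactamase gene. The catalogue lists it as low copy and propagated in a recombination-reduced strain, which is common practice for plasmids carrying repeated LTRs. An f1 origin, an SV40 origin and remnants of a lac/lacZα cloning region with T3 and T7 promoters are carried over from the backbone.

The viral portion has a third-generation layout. An RSV promoter fused to a truncated HIV-1 5' LTR drives genomic RNA production in packaging cells without a requirement for Tat. It is followed by the Ψ packaging signal with a partial gag sequence, the Rev response element for nuclear export of unspliced RNA, and the cPPT/CTS, which aids nuclear import of the reverse-transcribed genome. Downstream, the CMV enhancer and immediate-early promoter drive the Ntrk2 coding sequence, with no tag or reporter annotated, and a WPRE follows to enhance transcript stability and expression. A separate mouse PGK promoter drives puromycin N-acetyltransferase, so transduced or transfected cells can be selected with puromycin. The cassette ends in a second truncated LTR (annotated by the software as a 5' LTR but positioned as the 3' LTR) and an SV40 polyadenylation signal.

The plasmid can be used for direct transfection or, with separate packaging and envelope plasmids, to produce lentivirus for stable TrkB expression. The associated publication concerns artificial cells that drive neural differentiation, but the record does not say how the TrkB-expressing cells were used in that work.
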