Addgene plasmid #159402: DT041A
Purpose: Constitutive murine TrkB expression in mammalian host, controlled under cytomegalovirus (CMV) promoter and enhancer
Depositing lab: Sheref Mansy. Depositing organization: Universita degli Studi di Trento. Publication: Artificial cells drive neural differentiation. Toparlak OD, Zasso J, Bridi S, Serra MD, Macchi P, Conti L, Baudet ML, Mansy SS. Sci Adv. 2020 Sep 18;6(38). pii: 6/38/eabb4920. doi: 10.1126/sciadv.abb4920. Print 2020 Sep. PubMed 32948587.
Backbone
  Vector backbone: pLenti
  Vector type: Mammalian Expression, Lentiviral
Growth in bacteria
  Bacterial resistance: Ampicillin, 100 μg/mL
  Growth temperature: 37°C
  Growth strain: NEB Stable
  Copy number: Low Copy
Gene/Insert
  Gene/Insert name: pLenti-CMV-TrkB (Ntrk2, Mouse)
  Species: M. musculus (mouse)
  Insert size (bp): 3539
  Entrez Gene: Ntrk2 (a.k.a. GP145-TrkB/GP95-TrkB, Tkrb, trk-B, trkB)
  Promoter: CMV promoter
  Cloning method: Gibson Cloning
Terms and licenses: Academic/Nonprofit Terms; Industry Terms: Not Available to Industry
How to cite: DT041A was a gift from Sheref Mansy (Addgene plasmid # 159402 ; http://n2t.net/addgene:159402 ; RRID:Addgene_159402)
